Addgene plasmid #169639: pTS2341_Tier3(SB)-Puro
Purpose: Tier-3 vector for stable stable integration of up to three cassettes via sleeping beauty transposase including a PuroR resistance gene (5'ITR-A1-pA::A2-pA::PRPBSA-PuroR-pA-3'ITR)
Depositing lab: Martin Fussenegger. Depositing organization: ETH Zurich (Swiss Federal Institute of Technology). Publication: A versatile plasmid architecture for mammalian synthetic biology (VAMSyB). Haellman V, Strittmatter T, Bertschi A, Stucheli P, Fussenegger M. Metab Eng. 2021 Jul;66:41-50. doi: 10.1016/j.ymben.2021.04.003. Epub 2021 Apr 18. PubMed 33857582.
Backbone
  Vector backbone: pTS1107 (pUC57-based)
  Backbone size w/o insert (bp): 3105
  Vector type: Mammalian Expression
  Selectable markers: Puromycin
Growth in bacteria
  Bacterial resistance: Ampicillin, 100 μg/mL
  Growth temperature: 37°C
  Growth strain: DH5alpha
  Copy number: High Copy
Gene/Insert
  Gene/Insert name: PRPBSA-driven PuroR expression (alt name: A1::A2::PRBSA-PuroR)
  Species: Synthetic; E. coli
  Promoter: PRPBSA
  Cloning method: Restriction Enzyme; 5′ cloning site Unknown (unknown if destroyed)
  Sequencing primers: 5′ AmpStart; 3′ CTGGCACGACAGGTTTCCCGACTGG
Terms and licenses: Academic/Nonprofit Terms; Industry Terms: Not Available to Industry
How to cite: pTS2341_Tier3(SB)-Puro was a gift from Martin Fussenegger (Addgene plasmid # 169639 ; http://n2t.net/addgene:169639 ; RRID:Addgene_169639)
