[The description below was written by a language model from this plasmid's Addgene catalogue record and pLannotate feature annotations shown in this document.]
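Description:
pTS2341_Tier3(SB)-Puro is a mammalian expression and integration vector from the VAMSyB modular plasmid architecture, built on pTS1107, a pUC57-derived backbone. In E. coli it is maintained at high copy through a ColE1/pUC-type origin and selected with ampicillin via the β-lactamase gene and its native promoter. The sequenced record is about 4.4 kb.

As a "Tier-3" vector, it serves as the final assembly level in which up to three expression cassettes are combined between Sleeping Beauty transposon inverted terminal repeats. The stated layout is 5'ITR, acceptor position A1 with a polyadenylation signal, acceptor position A2 with a polyadenylation signal, then a fixed third cassette in which the PRPBSA promoter drives puromycin N-acetyltransferase (PuroR) followed by a poly(A) signal, and finally the 3'ITR. When supplied together with Sleeping Beauty transposase, the segment between the repeats is excised and inserted into the host genome, and puromycin selection enriches for cells carrying the stably integrated cargo, so that two user-defined transgenes and the marker are co-integrated as one unit.

The automated annotation identifies the bGH poly(A) signal, a fragment of a synthetic poly(A) signal and the PuroR coding sequence in an order consistent with this layout. It does not call the transposon repeats, the PRPBSA promoter or the terminator downstream of PuroR, so these elements rest on the catalogue description alone. Short hits to an SV40 promoter, lacZα, lacI and a CAP binding site are small fragments, probably backbone or junction remnants rather than functional parts. The cloning sites used at the A1 and A2 positions are not stated in the record.
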