Features (pLannotate 1.2.2; 10 found; start..end, strand, type, name):
    593..1453    -  CDS            AmpR: β-lactamase; bla; confers resistance to ampicillin, carbenicillin, and related antibiotics
   1454..1558    -  promoter       AmpR promoter: bla
   2027..2251    +  polyA_signal   bGH poly(A) signal: bovine growth hormone polyadenylation signal
   2260..2277    +  promoter       SV40 promoter (fragment): SV40 enhancer and early promoter
   2353..2374    +  polyA_signal   poly(A) signal (fragment): synthetic polyadenylation signal
   2414..2430    -  CDS            lacZα (fragment): LacZα fragment of β-galactosidase; lacZ fragment
   3103..3696    +  CDS            PuroR: puromycin N-acetyltransferase; pac from Streptomyces alboniger; confers resistance to puromycin
   3836..3857    -  protein_bind   CAP binding site: CAP binding activates transcription in the presence of cAMP. E. coli catabolite activator protein
   3870..3912    -  CDS            lacI (fragment): lac repressor; lacI; The lac repressor binds to the lac operator to inhibit transcription in E. coli. This inhibition can be relieved by adding lactose or isopropyl-β-D-thiogalactopyranoside (IPTG).
   4259..472     -  rep_origin     ori (across the origin): high-copy-number ColE1/pMB1/pBR322/pUC origin of replication
>Addgene plasmid #169639 | pTS2341_Tier3(SB)-Puro | addgene full sequence | sequence record 366789 | Addgene NGS Result
GCGCTCTCCTGTTCCGACCCTGCCGCTTACCGGATACCTGTCCGCCTTTCTCCCTTCGGGAAGCGTGGCG
CTTTCTCATAGCTCACGCTGTAGGTATCTCAGTTCGGTGTAGGTCGTTCGCTCCAAGCTGGGCTGTGTGC
ACGAACCCCCCGTTCAGCCCGACCGCTGCGCCTTATCCGGTAACTATCGTCTTGAGTCCAACCCGGTAAG
ACACGACTTATCGCCACTGGCAGCAGCCACTGGTAACAGGATTAGCAGAGCGAGGTATGTAGGCGGTGCT
ACAGAGTTCTTGAAGTGGTGGCCTAACTACGGCTACACTAGAAGAACAGTATTTGGTATCTGCGCTCTGC
TGAAGCCAGTTACCTTCGGAAAAAGAGTTGGTAGCTCTTGATCCGGCAAACAAACCACCGCTGGTAGCGG
TGGTTTTTTTGTTTGCAAGCAGCAGATTACGCGCAGAAAAAAAGGATCTCAAGAAGATCCTTTGATCTTT
TCTACGGGGATTATCAAAAAGGATCTTCACCTAGATCCTTTTAAATTAAAAATGAAGTTTTAAATCAATC
TAAAGTATATATGAGTAAACTTGGTCTGACAGTTACCAATGCTTAATCAGTGAGGCACCTATCTCAGCGA
TCTGTCTATTTCGTTCATCCATAGTTGCCTGACTCCCCGTCGTGTAGATAACTACGATACGGGAGGGCTT
ACCATCTGGCCCCAGTGCTGCAATGATACCGCGGCTCCCACGCTCACCGGCTCCAGATTTATCAGCAATA
AACCAGCCAGCCGGAAGGGCCGAGCGCAGAAGTGGTCCTGCAACTTTATCCGCCTCCATCCAGTCTATTA
ATTGTTGCCGGGAAGCTAGAGTAAGTAGTTCGCCAGTTAATAGTTTGCGCAACGTTGTTGCCATTGCTAC
AGGCATCGTGGTGTCACGCTCGTCGTTTGGTATGGCTTCATTCAGCTCCGGTTCCCAACGATCAAGGCGA
GTTACATGATCCCCCATGTTGTGCAAAAAAGCGGTTAGCTCCTTCGGTCCTCCGATCGTTGTCAGAAGTA
AGTTGGCCGCAGTGTTATCACTCATGGTTATGGCAGCACTGCATAATTCTCTTACTGTCATGCCATCCGT
AAGATGCTTTTCTGTGACTGGTGAGTACTCAACCAAGTCATTCTGAGAATAGTGTATGCGGCGACCGAGT
TGCTCTTGCCCGGCGTCAATACGGGATAATACCGCGCCACATAGCAGAACTTTAAAAGTGCTCATCATTG
GAAAACGTTCTTCGGGGCGAAAACTCTCAAGGATCTTACCGCTGTTGAGATCCAGTTCGATGTAACCCAC
TCGTGCACCCAACTGATCTTCAGCATCTTTTACTTTCACCAGCGTTTCTGGGTGAGCAAAAACAGGAAGG
CAAAATGCCGCAAAAAAGGGAATAAGGGCGACACGGAAATGTTGAATACTCATACTCTTCCTTTTTCAAT
ATTATTGAAGCATTTATCAGGGTTATTGTCTCATGAGCGGATACATATTTGAATGTATTTAGAAAAATAA
ACAAATAGGGGTTCCGCGCACATTTCCCCGAAAAGTGCCACCTGACGTCTAAGAAACCAAGATCAGCGGC
CGCTACAGTTGAAGTCGGAAGTTTACATACAGTTAAGTTGGAGTCATTAAAACTCGTTTTTCAACTACTC
CACAAATTTCTTGTTAACAAACAATAGTTTTGGCAAGTCAGTTAGGACATCTACTTTGTGCATGACACAA
GTCATTTTTCCAACAATTGTTTACAGACAGATTATTTCACTTATAATTCACTGTATCACAATTCCAGTGG
GTCAGAAGTTTACATACACTAAGTTCGACTCCTCTGCAGAATGCGGCGATGTTTCGGTAAGGGGTCCGCT
ATCTAGTCTTAAGAGATCTACGCGTGGTACCCTCGAGGAGCTCTTCGAAGCGGAATTCACCATGACTAGT
GCTAGCGGATCCACCGGTGTCTAGAAAGCTTTGAGGCCGGCCTGCAGGCCCGCTGATCAGCCTCGACTGT
GCCTTCTAGTTGCCAGCCATCTGTTGTTTGCCCCTCCCCCGTGCCTTCCTTGACCCTGGAAGGTGCCACT
CCCACTGTCCTTTCCTAATAAAATGAGGAAATTGCATCGCATTGTCTGAGTAGGTGTCATTCTATTCTGG
GGGGTGGGGTGGGGCAGGACAGCAAGGGGGAGGATTGGGAAGACAATAGCAGGCATGCTGGGGATGCGGT
GGGCTCTATGGTAGCTTAGGAGGCGGAAAGAACCAGCGCGGGAGACCGTCAGTTGGTCTCCAGCTATACA
GGTGCACCGCTTTATAATAAAACTGATACAGAGAACGTTATCATGTGTGTTGGTTTTTTTTGTGTGTGCG
GTTTAAGGGAGCCTCGGTCATAGCTGTTTCCTGTGTAAAACGACGGCCAGCGCGTGGTACCCTCGAGCGT
GACCCTGTCTCACAAAATAAAGTAAGCCCGGACTGAGTGCGGAAAGGCGGGCCTGGCGGGTCTGGACTCC
CCATGCGGGCCACCAGAGGCCCTGCAGCCTTCAGTCGCTTGAAGGGGTAATGGCGCTTCCACTCACAAAC
ATGGCGGACAGAGCGTGTGAACGAGATGAACAGCCCCTCAAAAATATGGCCGCCGAGGCTGGACGGCCGT
GCCCCAGCAGCACCGCCTCCGCGCCCCACGTGATCTCTCGCCGGGCACAGCGCTGACCGCGGAGGTCCAA
CCGGAAGAATGTCCGGATTGGACATTCGGAAGAGGGCCCGCCTTCCCTGGGGAATCTCTGCGCACGCGCA
GAACGCTTCGACCAATGAAAACACAGGAAGCCGTCCGCGCAACCGCGTTGCGTCACTTCTGCCGCCCCTG
TTTCAAGGTATATAGCCGTAGACGGAACTTCGCCTTTCTCTCGGCCTTAGCGCCATTTTTTTGGGTGAGT
GTTTTTTGGTTCCTGCGTTGGGATTCCGTGTACAATCCATAGACATCTGACCTCGGCACTTAGCATCATC
ACAGCAAACTAACTGTAGCCTTTCTCTCTTTCCCTGTAGAAACCTCTGCACCTAGGGAGCTCGAATTCAC
CATGACTAGTGGTGGTTCTGGTACCGAGTACAAGCCCACGGTGCGCCTCGCCACCCGCGACGACGTCCCC
CGGGCCGTACGCACCCTCGCCGCCGCGTTCGCCGACTACCCCGCCACGCGCCACACCGTCGACCCGGACC
GCCACATCGAGCGGGTCACCGAGCTGCAAGAACTCTTCCTCACGCGCGTCGGGCTCGACATCGGCAAGGT
GTGGGTCGCGGACGACGGCGCCGCGGTGGCGGTCTGGACCACGCCGGAGAGCGTCGAAGCGGGGGCGGTG
TTCGCCGAGATCGGCCCGCGCATGGCCGAGTTGAGCGGTTCCCGGCTGGCCGCGCAGCAACAGATGGAAG
GCCTCCTGGCGCCGCACCGGCCCAAGGAGCCCGCGTGGTTCCTGGCCACCGTCGGCGTGTCGCCCGACCA
CCAGGGCAAGGGTCTGGGCAGCGCCGTCGTGCTCCCCGGAGTGGAGGCGGCCGAGCGCGCCGGGGTGCCC
GCCTTCCTGGAGACATCCGCGCCCCGCAACCTCCCCTTCTACGAGCGGCTCGGCTTCACCGTCACCGCCG
ACGTCGAGGTGCCCGAAGGACCGCGCACCTGGTGCATGACCCGCAAGCCCGGTGCCGCTAGCGGATCCAC
CGGTGTCTAGAAAGCTCAGAAATTATGAGAGCGTTTAATAAAGTATTGACTATGGTTGACAAAACGTGTG
TTGGAGTTTTTTGTGTGCTTTGTCATCAACTGAGCCAGTAGGTCGAGGGTGCCTAATGAGTGAGCTAACT
CACATTAATTGCGTTGCGCTCACTGCCCGCTTTCCAGTCGGGAAACCTGTCGTGCCAGCTGCTAGCTACT
CGGGACCCCTTACCGAAACATCGCCGCATTCTGCAGAGGAGTCGAGTGTATGTAAACTTCTGACCCACTG
GGAATGTGATGAAAGAAATAAAAGCTGAAATGAATCATTCTCTCTACTATTATTCTGATATTTCACATTC
TTAAAATAAAGTGGTGATCCTAACTGACCTAAGACAGGGAATTTTTACTAGGATTAAATGTCAGGAATTG
TGAAAAAGTGAGTTTAAATGTATTTGGCTAAGGTGTATGTAAACTTCCGACTTCAACTGTACCATGGACA
TGTGAGCAAAAGGCCAGCAAAAGGCCAGGAACCGTAAAAAGGCCGCGTTGCTGGCGTTTTTCCATAGGCT
CCGCCCCCCTGACGAGCATCACAAAAATCGACGCTCAAGTCAGAGGTGGCGAAACCCGACAGGACTATAA
AGATACCAGGCGTTTCCCCCTGGAAGCTCCCTCGT
